LOCUS       Exported 911 bp ds-DNA linear SYN 03-JUL-2021
DEFINITION  synthetic linear DNA
ACCESSION   .
VERSION     .
KEYWORDS    TAL3305
SOURCE      synthetic DNA construct
  ORGANISM  synthetic DNA construct
REFERENCE   1 (bases 1 to 911)
  AUTHORS   Sander JD, Cade L, Khayter C, Reyon D, Peterson RT, Joung JK, Yeh JR
  TITLE     Targeted gene disruption in somatic zebrafish cells using engineered
            TALENs.
  JOURNAL   Nat Biotechnol. 2011 Aug 5;29(8):697-8. doi: 10.1038/nbt.1934.
  PUBMED    21822241
REFERENCE   2 (bases 1 to 911)
  AUTHORS   .
  TITLE     Direct Submission
  JOURNAL   Exported Jul 3, 2021 from SnapGene Server 1.1.58
            http://www.snapgene.com
FEATURES             Location/Qualifiers
     source          1..911
                     /organism="synthetic DNA construct"
                     /mol_type="other DNA"
ORIGIN
        1 tgtggcgggt gagcttaggg ggcctccgct ccagctcgac accgggcagc tgctgaagat
       61 cgcgaagaga gggggagtaa cagcggtaga ggcagtgcac gcctggcgca atgcgctcac
      121 cggggccccc ttgaacctga ccccagacca ggtagtcgca atcgcgtcaa acggaggggg
      181 aaagcaagcc ctggaaaccg tgcaaaggtt gttgccggtc ctttgtcaag accacggcct
      241 tacaccggag caagtcgtgg ccattgcaaa taataacggt ggcaaacagg ctcttgagac
      301 ggttcagaga cttctcccag ttctctgtca agcccacggg ctgactcccg atcaagttgt
      361 agcgattgcg tcgcatgacg gagggaaaca agcattggag actgtccaac ggctccttcc
      421 cgtgttgtgt caagcccacg gtttgacgcc tgcacaagtg gtcgccatcg cctcgaatgg
      481 cggcggtaag caggcgctgg aaacagtaca gcgcctgctg cctgtactgt gccaggatca
      541 tggactgacc ccagaccagg tagtcgcaat cgcgtcacat gacgggggaa agcaagccct
      601 ggaaaccgtg caaaggttgt tgccggtcct ttgtcaagac cacggcctta caccggagca
      661 agtcgtggcc attgcaagca atgggggtgg caaacaggct cttgagacgg ttcagagact
      721 tctcccagtt ctctgtcaag cccacgggct gactcccgat caagttgtag cgattgcgtc
      781 caacggtgga gggaaacaag cattggagac tgtccaacgg ctccttcccg tgttgtgtca
      841 agcccacggt ttgacgcctg cacaagtggt cgccatcgcc agccatgatg gcggtaagca
      901 ggcgctggaa a
//
