>Addgene plasmid #42768 | TAL3305 | depositor partial sequence | sequence record 57888 | TAL3305 sequence 2430 bps
TCTAGAGCTAGCACCATGGACTACAAAGACCATGACGGTGATTATAAAGATCATGACATCGATTACAAGG
ATGACGATGACAAGATGGCCCCCAAGAAGAAGAGGAAGGTGGGCATTCACCGCGGGGTACCTATGGTGGA
CTTGAGGACACTCGGTTATTCGCAACAGCAACAGGAGAAAATCAAGCCTAAGGTCAGGAGCACCGTCGCG
CAACACCACGAGGCGCTTGTGGGGCATGGCTTCACTCATGCGCATATTGTCGCGCTTTCACAGCACCCTG
CGGCGCTTGGGACGGTGGCTGTCAAATACCAAGATATGATTGCGGCCCTGCCCGAAGCCACGCACGAGGC
AATTGTAGGGGTCGGTAAACAGTGGTCGGGAGCGCGAGCACTTGAGGCGCTGCTGACTGTGGCGGGTGAG
CTTAGGGGGCCTCCGCTCCAGCTCGACACCGGGCAGCTGCTGAAGATCGCGAAGAGAGGGGGAGTAACAG
CGGTAGAGGCAGTGCACGCCTGGCGCAATGCGCTCACCGGGGCCCCCTTGAACCTGACCCCAGACCAGGT
AGTCGCAATCGCGTCAAACGGAGGGGGAAAGCAAGCCCTGGAAACCGTGCAAAGGTTGTTGCCGGTCCTT
TGTCAAGACCACGGCCTTACACCGGAGCAAGTCGTGGCCATTGCAAATAATAACGGTGGCAAACAGGCTC
TTGAGACGGTTCAGAGACTTCTCCCAGTTCTCTGTCAAGCCCACGGGCTGACTCCCGATCAAGTTGTAGC
GATTGCGTCGCATGACGGAGGGAAACAAGCATTGGAGACTGTCCAACGGCTCCTTCCCGTGTTGTGTCAA
GCCCACGGTTTGACGCCTGCACAAGTGGTCGCCATCGCCTCGAATGGCGGCGGTAAGCAGGCGCTGGAAA
CAGTACAGCGCCTGCTGCCTGTACTGTGCCAGGATCATGGACTGACCCCAGACCAGGTAGTCGCAATCGC
GTCACATGACGGGGGAAAGCAAGCCCTGGAAACCGTGCAAAGGTTGTTGCCGGTCCTTTGTCAAGACCAC
GGCCTTACACCGGAGCAAGTCGTGGCCATTGCAAGCAATGGGGGTGGCAAACAGGCTCTTGAGACGGTTC
AGAGACTTCTCCCAGTTCTCTGTCAAGCCCACGGGCTGACTCCCGATCAAGTTGTAGCGATTGCGTCCAA
CGGTGGAGGGAAACAAGCATTGGAGACTGTCCAACGGCTCCTTCCCGTGTTGTGTCAAGCCCACGGTTTG
ACGCCTGCACAAGTGGTCGCCATCGCCAGCCATGATGGCGGTAAGCAGGCGCTGGAAACAGTACAGCGCC
TGCTGCCTGTACTGTGCCAGGATCATGGACTGACCCCAGACCAGGTAGTCGCAATCGCGTCACATGACGG
GGGAAAGCAAGCCCTGGAAACCGTGCAAAGGTTGTTGCCGGTCCTTTGTCAAGACCACGGCCTTACACCG
GAGCAAGTCGTGGCCATTGCATCCCACGACGGTGGCAAACAGGCTCTTGAGACGGTTCAGAGACTTCTCC
CAGTTCTCTGTCAAGCCCACGGGCTGACTCCCGATCAAGTTGTAGCGATTGCGTCGCATGACGGAGGGAA
ACAAGCATTGGAGACTGTCCAACGGCTCCTTCCCGTGTTGTGTCAAGCCCACGGTTTGACGCCTGCACAA
GTGGTCGCCATCGCCTCCAATATTGGCGGTAAGCAGGCGCTGGAAACAGTACAGCGCCTGCTGCCTGTAC
TGTGCCAGGATCATGGACTGACCCCAGACCAGGTAGTCGCAATCGCGTCAAACGGAGGGGGAAAGCAAGC
CCTGGAAACCGTGCAAAGGTTGTTGCCGGTCCTTTGTCAAGACCACGGCCTTACACCGGAGCAAGTCGTG
GCCATTGCAAGCAATGGGGGTGGCAAACAGGCTCTTGAGACGGTTCAGAGACTTCTCCCAGTTCTCTGTC
AAGCCCACGGGCTGACTCCCGATCAAGTTGTAGCGATTGCGTCGAACATTGGAGGGAAACAAGCATTGGA
GACTGTCCAACGGCTCCTTCCCGTGTTGTGTCAAGCCCACGGTTTGACGCCTGCACAAGTGGTCGCCATC
GCCAACAACAACGGCGGTAAGCAGGCGCTGGAAACAGTACAGCGCCTGCTGCCTGTACTGTGCCAGGATC
ATGGACTGACACCCGAACAGGTGGTCGCCATTGCTTCTAACATCGGAGGACGGCCAGCCTTGGAGTCCAT
CGTAGCCCAATTGTCCAGGCCCGATCCCGCGTTGGCTGCGTTAACGAATGACCATCTGGTGGCGTTGGCA
TGTCTTGGTGGACGACCCGCGCTCGATGCAGTCAAAAAGGGTCTGCCTCATGCTCCCGCATTGATCAAAA
GAACCAACCGGCGGATTCCCGAGAGAACTTCCCATCGAGTCGCGGGATCC
