[The description below was written by a language model from this plasmid's Addgene catalogue record and the feature table of its GenBank file.]
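Description:
TAL3305 is a TALEN expression plasmid built on the JDS70 backbone, a mammalian expression vector that also carries a T7 promoter. It is maintained in E. coli as a high-copy plasmid under ampicillin selection. The insert, about 1.6 kb, is named ZebrafishCommunity-mak-right and encodes an engineered TAL effector repeat array designed to recognise an 18-nucleotide site in the zebrafish (D. rerio) mak gene. The insert is therefore a synthetic DNA-binding domain directed against mak, not the mak coding sequence itself. The restriction sites used to clone the array into the backbone were destroyed in the process.

The backbone supplies the rest of the nuclease. A 3X FLAG tag sits at the N terminus for detection, and a wild-type FokI cleavage domain is fused at the C terminus. Because FokI must dimerise to cut, this "right" monomer is meant to be used with a matching "left" TALEN that binds the opposite half-site. The pair then makes a double-strand break in the spacer between the two sites, and error-prone repair of that break can disrupt the gene. The CMV promoter drives expression in transfected cells. The T7 designation implies that the plasmid can also serve as a template for in vitro transcription, the usual way of making mRNA for injection into zebrafish embryos, which fits the associated work on targeted gene disruption in somatic zebrafish cells. The depositor recommends checking the plasmid by diagnostic restriction digest before use, since repeat arrays can be unstable.

The sequence record held for this plasmid covers only a 911 bp partial read and carries no annotated features, so the origin of replication, polyadenylation signal and other backbone elements cannot be confirmed from it.
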