Addgene plasmid #42768: TAL3305
Depositing lab: Keith Joung. Depositing organization: Massachusetts General Hospital. Publication: Targeted gene disruption in somatic zebrafish cells using engineered TALENs. Sander JD, Cade L, Khayter C, Reyon D, Peterson RT, Joung JK, Yeh JR. Nat Biotechnol. 2011 Aug 5;29(8):697-8. doi: 10.1038/nbt.1934. PubMed 21822241.
Backbone
  Vector backbone: JDS70
  Backbone manufacturer: Addgene plasmid #32285
  Backbone size w/o insert (bp): 6447
  Vector type: Mammalian Expression ; T7
Growth in bacteria
  Bacterial resistance: Ampicillin, 100 μg/mL
  Growth temperature: 37°C
  Growth strain: XL1 Blue
  Copy number: High Copy
Gene/Insert
  Gene/Insert name: ZebrafishCommunity-mak-right (alt name: mak)
  Species: D. rerio (zebrafish)
  Insert size (bp): 1640
  Entrez Gene: mak (a.k.a. Ick, fj04c02, zgc:56603, wu:fj04c02)
  Promoter: CMV
  Tag / fusion protein: 3X Flag (N terminal on backbone); WT FOKI (C terminal on backbone)
  Cloning method: Restriction Enzyme; 5′ cloning site N/A (destroyed during cloning); 3′ cloning site N/A (destroyed during cloning)
  Sequencing primers: 5′ CMV-F; 3′ BGH-rev
Terms and licenses: Academic/Nonprofit Terms; Industry Terms: Not Available to Industry
Depositor comments: Target binding site: TTGCTCTTCCCCATTAGA It is strongly recommended that users perform a diagnostic digest to verify this plasmid prior to use. For example, a double digest of the plasmid with BamHI and KpnI should result in two bands at 2.3kb and 5.8kb.
How to cite: TAL3305 was a gift from Keith Joung (Addgene plasmid # 42768 ; http://n2t.net/addgene:42768 ; RRID:Addgene_42768)
